>Addgene plasmid #228080 | mCit(P5f-P13f)3-gs | addgene full sequence | sequence record 454693 | Addgene NGS Result
GACGGATCGGGAGATCTCCCGATCCCCTATGGTGCACTCTCAGTACAATCTGCTCTGATGCCGCATAGTT
AAGCCAGTATCTGCTCCCTGCTTGTGTGTTGGAGGTCGCTGAGTAGTGCGCGAGCAAAATTTAAGCTACA
ACAAGGCAAGGCTTGACCGACAATTGCATGAAGAATCTGCTTAGGGTTAGGCGTTTTGCGCTGCTTCGCG
ATGTACGGGCCAGATATACGCGTTGACATTGATTATTGACTAGTTATTAATAGTAATCAATTACGGGGTC
ATTAGTTCATAGCCCATATATGGAGTTCCGCGTTACATAACTTACGGTAAATGGCCCGCCTGGCTGACCG
CCCAACGACCCCCGCCCATTGACGTCAATAATGACGTATGTTCCCATAGTAACGCCAATAGGGACTTTCC
ATTGACGTCAATGGGTGGAGTATTTACGGTAAACTGCCCACTTGGCAGTACATCAAGTGTATCATATGCC
AAGTACGCCCCCTATTGACGTCAATGACGGTAAATGGCCCGCCTGGCATTATGCCCAGTACATGACCTTA
TGGGACTTTCCTACTTGGCAGTACATCTACGTATTAGTCATCGCTATTACCATGGTGATGCGGTTTTGGC
AGTACATCAATGGGCGTGGATAGCGGTTTGACTCACGGGGATTTCCAAGTCTCCACCCCATTGACGTCAA
TGGGAGTTTGTTTTGGCACCAAAATCAACGGGACTTTCCAAAATGTCGTAACAACTCCGCCCCATTGACG
CAAATGGGCGGTAGGCGTGTACGGTGGGAGGTCTATATAAGCAGAGCTCTCTGGCTAACTAGAGAACCCA
CTGCTTACTGGCTTATCGAAATTAATACGACTCACTATAGGGAGACCCAAGCTTGGTACCGAGCTCGGAT
CCACTAGTAACGGCCGCCAGTGTGCTGGAATTCGCCACCATGCACCACCACCACCACCACATGGTGAGCA
AGGGCGAGGAGCTGTTCACCGGGGTGGTGCCCATCCTGGTCGAGCTGGACGGCGACGTAAACGGCCACAA
GTTCAGCGTGTCCGGCGAGGGCGAGGGCGATGCCACCTACGGCAAGCTGACCCTGAAGTTCATCTGCACC
ACCGGCAAGCTGCCCGTGCCCTGGCCCACCCTCGTGACCACCTTCGGCTACGGCCTGATGTGCTTCGCCC
GCTACCCCGACCACATGAAGCAGCACGACTTCTTCAAGTCCGCCATGCCCGAAGGCTACGTCCAGGAGCG
CACCATCTTCTTCAAGGACGACGGCAACTACAAGACCCGCGCCGAGGTGAAGTTCGAGGGCGACACCCTG
GTGAACTGCATCGAGCTGAAGGGCATCGACTTCAAGGAGGACGGCAACATCCTGGGGCACAAGCTGGAGT
ACAACTACAACAGCCACAACGTCTATATCATGGCCGACAAGCAGAAGAACGGCATCAAGGTGAACTTCAA
GATCCGCCACAACATCGAGGACGGCAGCGTGCAGCTCGCCGACCACTACCAGCAGAACACCCCCATCGGC
GACGGCCCCGTGCTGCTGCCCGACAACCACTACCTGAGCTACCAGTCCGCCCTGAGCAAAGACCCCAACG
AGAAGCGCGATCACATGGTCCTGCTGGAGTTCGTGACCGCCGCCGGGATCACTCTCGGCATGGACGAGCT
GTACAAGGGCTCAGGCTCTGGTGGGAGCGAGAACGCCGCACTCGAGGAGAAGATCGCAGCACTGAAAGAG
AAAAATGCAGCGCTTAAAGAGGAAATTGCGGCCTTGGAGGCGGGCTCCGGTAGTGGGGGGAGTAAAATAG
CAGCGCTCAAAGAGGAGATCGCTGCCCTTGAACAGAAAAATGCAGCCCTCAAAGAAGAAAACGCAGCGCT
GGAAGCCGGTTCAGGGTCCGGCGGAAGCGAAAATGCGGCACTGGAAGAAAAGATTGCGGCACTCAAAGAG
AAGAACGCGGCTCTGAAGGAAGAAATCGCCGCTCTTGAGGCTGGCGGCTCTGGCGGCGGCTCCGGAGGCT
CTAAGATTGCCGCCCTCAAAGAGGAGATCGCTGCATTGGAACAAAAAAATGCAGCTCTGAAGGAAGAGAA
TGCGGCTCTTGAAGCTGGGAGTGGGTCTGGGGGCAGCGAGAACGCTGCTCTGGAAGAAAAGATAGCCGCT
TTGAAAGAAAAAAATGCTGCTCTTAAGGAGGAAATCGCAGCACTGGAGGCTGGCTCAGGCTCAGGGGGGA
GCAAAATCGCCGCGTTGAAGGAAGAAATAGCGGCCCTGGAGCAAAAGAACGCCGCGCTGAAAGAAGAGAA
TGCAGCCCTTGAGGCCTAATCTAGAGGGCCCTATTCTATAGTGTCACCTAAATGCTAGAGCTCGCTGATC
AGCCTCGACTGTGCCTTCTAGTTGCCAGCCATCTGTTGTTTGCCCCTCCCCCGTGCCTTCCTTGACCCTG
GAAGGTGCCACTCCCACTGTCCTTTCCTAATAAAATGAGGAAATTGCATCGCATTGTCTGAGTAGGTGTC
ATTCTATTCTGGGGGGTGGGGTGGGGCAGGACAGCAAGGGGGAGGATTGGGAAGACAATAGCAGGCATGC
TGGGGATGCGGTGGGCTCTATGGCTTCTGAGGCGGAAAGAACCAGCTGGGGCTCTAGGGGGTATCCCC
[124 nt withheld, positions 2659-2782]
C
[91 nt withheld, positions 2784-2874]
A
[49 nt withheld, positions 2876-2924]
CCTTTGACGTTGGAGTCCACGTTCTTT
[37 nt withheld, positions 2952-2988]
ACCCTATCTCGGTCTATTCTTTTGATTTATAAGGGATTTTGCCGATTTCGGCCTATTGGTTAAAAAATGA
GCTGATTTAACAAAAATTTAACGCGAATTAATTCTGTGGAATGTGTGTCAGTTAGGGTGTGGAAAGTCCC
CAGGCTCCCCAGCAGGCAGAAGTATGCAAAGCATGCATCTCAATTAGTCAGCAACCAGGTGTGGAAAGTC
CCCAGGCTCCCCAGCAGGCAGAAGTATGCAAAGCATGCATCTCAATTAGTCAGCAACCATAGTCCCGCCC
CTAACTCCGCCCATCCCGCCCCTAACTCCGCCCAGTTCCGCCCATTCTCCGCCCCATGGCTGACTAATTT
TTTTTATTTATGCAGAGGCCGAGGCCGCCTCTGCCTCTGAGCTATTCCAGAAGTAGTGAGGAGGCTTTTT
TGGAGGCCTAGGCTTTTGCAAAAAGCTCCCGGGAGCTTGTATATCCATTTTCGGATCTGATCAAGAGACA
GGATGAGGATCGTTTCGCATGATTGAACAAGATGGATTGCACGCAGGTTCTCCGGCCGCTTGGGTGGAGA
GGCTATTCGGCTATGACTGGGCACAACAGACAATCGGCTGCTCTGATGCCGCCGTGTTCCGGCTGTCAGC
GCAGGGGCGCCCGGTTCTTTTTGTCAAGACCGACCTGTCCGGTGCCCTGAATGAACTGCAGGACGAGGCA
GCGCGGCTATCGTGGCTGGCCACGACGGGCGTTCCTTGCGCAGCTGTGCTCGACGTTGTCACTGAAGCGG
GAAGGGACTGGCTGCTATTGGGCGAAGTGCCGGGGCAGGATCTCCTGTCATCTCACCTTGCTCCTGCCGA
GAAAGTATCCATCATGGCTGATGCAATGCGGCGGCTGCATACGCTTGATCCGGCTACCTGCCCATTCGAC
CACCAAGCGAAACATCGCATCGAGCGAGCACGTACTCGGATGGAAGCCGGTCTTGTCGATCAGGATGATC
TGGACGAAGAGCATCAGGGGCTCGCGCCAGCCGAACTGTTCGCCAGGCTCAAGGCGCGCATGCCCGACGG
CGAGGATCTCGTCGTGACCCATGGCGATGCCTGCTTGCCGAATATCATGGTGGAAAATGGCCGCTTTTCT
GGATTCATCGACTGTGGCCGGCTGGGTGTGGCGGACCGCTATCAGGACATAGCGTTGGCTACCCGTGATA
TTGCTGAAGAGCTTGGCGGCGAATGGGCTGACCGCTTCCTCGTGCTTTACGGTATCGCCGCTCCCGATTC
GCAGCGCATCGCCTTCTATCGCCTTCTTGACGAGTTCTTCTGAGCGGGACTCTGGGGTTCGAAATGACCG
ACCAAGCGACGCCCAACCTGCCATCACGAGATTTCGATTCCACCGCCGCCTTCTATGAAAGGTTGGGCTT
CGGAATCGTTTTCCGGGACGCCGGCTGGATGATCCTCCAGCGCGGGGATCTCATGCTGGAGTTCTTCGCC
CACCCCAACTTGTTTATTGCAGCTTATAATGGTTACAAATAAAGCAATAGCATCACAAATTTCACAAATA
AAGCATTTTTTTCACTGCATTCTAGTTGTGGTTTGTCCAAACTCATCAATGTATCTTATCATGTCTGTAT
ACCGTCGACCTCTAGCTAGAGCTTGGCGTAATCATGGTCATAGCTGTTTCCTGTGTGAAATTGTTATCCG
CTCACAATTCCACACAACATACGAGCCGGAAGCATAAAGTGTAAAGCCTGGGGTGCCTAATGAGTGAGCT
AACTCACATTAATTGCGTTGCGCTCACTGCCCGCTTTCCAGTCGGGAAACCTGTCGTGCCAGCTGCATTA
ATGAATCGGCCAACGCGCGGGGAGAGGCGGTTTGCGTATTGGGCGCTCTTCCGCTTCCTCGCTCACTGAC
TCGCTGCGCTCGGTCGTTCGGCTGCGGCGAGCGGTATCAGCTCACTCAAAGGCGGTAATACGGTTATCCA
CAGAATCAGGGGATAACGCAGGAAAGAACATGTGAGCAAAAGGCCAGCAAAAGGCCAGGAACCGTAAAAA
GGCCGCGTTGCTGGCGTTTTTCCATAGGCTCCGCCCCCCTGACGAGCATCACAAAAATCGACGCTCAAGT
CAGAGGTGGCGAAACCCGACAGGACTATAAAGATACCAGGCGTTTCCCCCTGGAAGCTCCCTCGTGCGCT
CTCCTGTTCCGACCCTGCCGCTTACCGGATACCTGTCCGCCTTTCTCCCTTCGGGAAGCGTGGCGCTTTC
TCATAGCTCACGCTGTAGGTATCTCAGTTCGGTGTAGGTCGTTCGCTCCAAGCTGGGCTGTGTGCACGAA
CCCCCCGTTCAGCCCGACCGCTGCGCCTTATCCGGTAACTATCGTCTTGAGTCCAACCCGGTAAGACACG
ACTTATCGCCACTGGCAGCAGCCACTGGTAACAGGATTAGCAGAGCGAGGTATGTAGGCGGTGCTACAGA
GTTCTTGAAGTGGTGGCCTAACTACGGCTACACTAGAAGAACAGTATTTGGTATCTGCGCTCTGCTGAAG
CCAGTTACCTTCGGAAAAAGAGTTGGTAGCTCTTGATCCGGCAAACAAACCACCGCTGGTAGCGGTGGTT
TTTTTGTTTGCAAGCAGCAGATTACGCGCAGAAAAAAAGGATCTCAAGAAGATCCTTTGATCTTTTCTAC
GGGGTCTGACGCTCAGTGGAACGAAAACTCACGTTAAGGGATTTTGGTCATGAGATTATCAAAAAGGATC
TTCACCTAGATCCTTTTAAATTAAAAATGAAGTTTTAAATCAATCTAAAGTATATATGAGTAAACTTGGT
CTGACAGTTACCAATGCTTAATCAGTGAGGCACCTATCTCAGCGATCTGTCTATTTCGTTCATCCATAGT
TGCCTGACTCCCCGTCGTGTAGATAACTACGATACGGGAGGGCTTACCATCTGGCCCCAGTGCTGCAATG
ATACCGCGAGACCCACGCTCACCGGCTCCAGATTTATCAGCAATAAACCAGCCAGCCGGAAGGGCCGAGC
GCAGAAGTGGTCCTGCAACTTTATCCGCCTCCATCCAGTCTATTAATTGTTGCCGGGAAGCTAGAGTAAG
TAGTTCGCCAGTTAATAGTTTGCGCAACGTTGTTGCCATTGCTACAGGCATCGTGGTGTCACGCTCGTCG
TTTGGTATGGCTTCATTCAGCTCCGGTTCCCAACGATCAAGGCGAGTTACATGATCCCCCATGTTGTGCA
AAAAAGCGGTTAGCTCCTTCGGTCCTCCGATCGTTGTCAGAAGTAAGTTGGCCGCAGTGTTATCACTCAT
GGTTATGGCAGCACTGCATAATTCTCTTACTGTCATGCCATCCGTAAGATGCTTTTCTGTGACTGGTGAG
TACTCAACCAAGTCATTCTGAGAATAGTGTATGCGGCGACCGAGTTGCTCTTGCCCGGCGTCAATACGGG
ATAATACCGCGCCACATAGCAGAACTTTAAAAGTGCTCATCATTGGAAAACGTTCTTCGGGGCGAAAACT
CTCAAGGATCTTACCGCTGTTGAGATCCAGTTCGATGTAACCCACTCGTGCACCCAACTGATCTTCAGCA
TCTTTTACTTTCACCAGCGTTTCTGGGTGAGCAAAAACAGGAAGGCAAAATGCCGCAAAAAAGGGAATAA
GGGCGACACGGAAATGTTGAATACTCATACTCTTCCTTTTTCAATATTATTGAAGCATTTATCAGGGTTA
TTGTCTCATGAGCGGATACATATTTGAATGTATTTAGAAAAATAAACAAATAGGGGTTCCGCGCACATTT
CCCCGAAAAGTGCCACCTGACGTC
Features (pLannotate 1.2.2; 22 found; start..end, strand, type, name):
     28..80      -  misc_feature   bom (fragment): basis of mobility region from pBR322
    235..614     +  enhancer       CMV enhancer: human cytomegalovirus immediate early enhancer
    615..818     +  promoter       CMV promoter: human cytomegalovirus (CMV) immediate early promoter
    814..847     +  LTR            5' LTR (truncated) (fragment): truncated 5' long terminal repeat (LTR) from HIV-1
    863..881     +  promoter       T7 promoter: promoter for bacteriophage T7 RNA polymerase
    953..970     +  CDS            9xHis (fragment): 9xHis affinity tag
    971..1687    +  CDS            Citrine: enhanced variant of YFP (Heikal et al., 2001) mammalian codon-optimized
   2345..2363    -  promoter       SP6 promoter: promoter for bacteriophage SP6 RNA polymerase
   2389..2613    +  polyA_signal   bGH poly(A) signal: bovine growth hormone polyadenylation signal
   2617..2638    +  promoter       SV40 promoter (fragment): SV40 enhancer and early promoter
   2659..3087    +  rep_origin     f1 ori (sequence partly withheld): f1 bacteriophage origin of replication; arrow indicates direction of (+) strand synthesis
   3101..3430    +  promoter       SV40 promoter: SV40 enhancer and early promoter
   3497..4288    +  CDS            neo: KKA2_KLEPN - Also known as kan, nptII. Experimental evidence at protein level: Swiss-Prot protein existence level 1. Resistance to kanamycin, neomycin, paromomycin, ribostamycin, butirosin and gentamicin B. From Klebsiella pneumoniae.
   4312..4470    +  CDS            ble (fragment): BLE_KLEPN - Experimental evidence at protein level: Swiss-Prot protein existence level 1. Binding protein with a strong affinity to the bleomycin family of antibiotics. Binds to CL990; an antimitotic-antibiotic compound. From Klebsiella pneumoniae.
   4465..4586    +  polyA_signal   SV40 poly(A) signal: SV40 polyadenylation signal
   4659..4675    -  protein_bind   lac operator: The lac repressor binds to the lac operator to inhibit transcription in E. coli. This inhibition can be relieved by adding lactose or isopropyl-β-D-thiogalactopyranoside (IPTG). lac repressor encoded by lacI
   4683..4713    -  promoter       lac promoter: promoter for the E. coli lac operon
   4728..4749    -  protein_bind   CAP binding site: CAP binding activates transcription in the presence of cAMP. E. coli catabolite activator protein
   4762..4854    -  CDS            lacI (fragment): lac repressor; lacI; The lac repressor binds to the lac operator to inhibit transcription in E. coli. This inhibition can be relieved by adding lactose or isopropyl-β-D-thiogalactopyranoside (IPTG).
   5037..5625    -  rep_origin     ori: high-copy-number ColE1/pMB1/pBR322/pUC origin of replication
   5796..6656    -  CDS            AmpR: β-lactamase; bla; confers resistance to ampicillin, carbenicillin, and related antibiotics
   6657..6761    -  promoter       AmpR promoter: bla
