[The description below was written by a language model from this plasmid's Addgene catalogue record and pLannotate feature annotations shown in this document.]
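Description:
mCit(P5f-P13f)3-gs is a 6.8 kb mammalian expression plasmid built on a pcDNA-type backbone and assembled by Gibson cloning. It is maintained in E. coli through a high-copy ColE1/pUC origin and selected with ampicillin via the β-lactamase gene and its native promoter. An f1 origin is also present. For mammalian cells, the backbone carries an SV40 early promoter driving the neomycin phosphotransferase gene, followed by the SV40 polyadenylation signal, which would allow G418 selection of stable transfectants. Short annotated fragments (bom, HIV-1 LTR, ble, lacI, a partial SV40 promoter) appear to be backbone remnants or partial homology matches rather than functional elements.

The expression cassette uses the human CMV immediate-early enhancer and promoter and ends in the bovine growth hormone polyadenylation signal, with T7 and SP6 promoters flanking the insert. The annotated open reading frame begins with a short histidine tag (detected as a partial 9xHis match) fused directly to Citrine, a yellow fluorescent protein variant (mCit). About 650 bp between the end of Citrine and the SP6 site is unannotated. From the construct name and insert field, this region presumably encodes the synthetic P5f and P13f coiled-coil-forming peptide segments, arranged as three P5f-P13f repeats with "gs" likely denoting glycine-serine linkers, although the record does not spell out this architecture.

The associated publication concerns programmable phase separation in mammalian cells mediated by de novo designed coiled coils. The plasmid is therefore suited to expressing a fluorescent, multivalent coiled-coil fusion whose condensate formation can be followed by imaging.
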