Addgene plasmid #228080: mCit(P5f-P13f)3-gs
Depositing lab: Roman Jerala. Publication: Programmable de novo designed coiled coil-mediated phase separation in mammalian cells. Ramsak M, Ramirez DA, Hough LE, Shirts MR, Vidmar S, Elersic Filipic K, Anderluh G, Jerala R. Nat Commun. 2023 Dec 2;14(1):7973. doi: 10.1038/s41467-023-43742-w. PubMed 38042897.
Backbone
  Vector backbone: pcDNA
  Vector type: Mammalian Expression
Growth in bacteria
  Bacterial resistance: Ampicillin, 100 μg/mL
  Growth temperature: 37°C
  Growth strain: DH5alpha
  Copy number: High Copy
Gene/Insert
  Gene/Insert name: mCit, P5f, P13f
  Species: Synthetic
  Cloning method: Gibson Cloning
Terms and licenses: Academic/Nonprofit Terms; Industry Terms: Not Available to Industry
How to cite: mCit(P5f-P13f)3-gs was a gift from Roman Jerala (Addgene plasmid # 228080 ; http://n2t.net/addgene:228080 ; RRID:Addgene_228080)
